>Addgene plasmid #97328 | pMSP1D1T2 | addgene full sequence | sequence record 182618 | Addgene NGS Result
AGCCAGCCAGACGCAGACGCGCCGAGACAGAACTTAATGGGCCCGCTAACAGCGCGATTTGCTGGTGACC
CAATGCGACCAGATGCTCCACGCCCAGTCGCGTACCGTCTTCATGGGAGAAAATAATACTGTTGATGGGT
GTCTGGTCAGAGACATCAAGAAATAACGCCGGAACATTAGTGCAGGCAGCTTCCACAGCAATGGCATCCT
GGTCATCCAGCGGATAGTTAATGATCAGCCCACTGACGCGTTGCGCGAGAAGATTGTGCACCGCCGCTTT
ACAGGCTTCGACGCCGCTTCGTTCTACCATCGACACCACCACGCTGGCACCCAGTTGATCGGCGCGAGAT
TTAATCGCCGCGACAATTTGCGACGGCGCGTGCAGGGCCAGACTGGAGGTGGCAACGCCAATCAGCAACG
ACTGTTTGCCCGCCAGTTGTTGTGCCACGCGGTTGGGAATGTAATTCAGCTCCGCCATCGCCGCTTCCAC
TTTTTCCCGCGTTTTCGCAGAAACGTGGCTGGCCTGGTTCACCACGCGGGAAACGGTCTGATAAGAGACA
CCGGCATACTCTGCGACATCGTATAACGTTACTGGTTTCACATTCACCACCCTGAATTGACTCTCTTCCG
GGCGCTATCATGCCATACCGCGAAAGGTTTTGCGCCATTCGATGGTGTCCGGGATCTCGACGCTCTCCCT
TATGCGACTCCTGCATTAGGAAGCAGCCCAGTAGTAGGTTGAGGCCGTTGAGCACCGCCGCCGCAAGGAA
TGGTGCATGCAAGGAGATGGCGCCCAACAGTCCCCCGGCCACGGGGCCTGCCACCATACCCACGCCGAAA
CAAGCGCTCATGAGCCCGAAGTGGCGAGCCCGATCTTCCCCATCGGTGATGTCGGCGATATAGGCGCCAG
CAACCGCACCTGTGGCGCCGGTGATGCCGGCCACGATGCGTCCGGCGTAGAGGATCGAGATCTCGATCCC
GCGAAATTAATACGACTCACTATAGGGGAATTGTGAGCGGATAACAATTCCCCTCTAGAAATAATTTTGT
TTAACTTTAAGAAGGAGATATACCATGGGTCATCATCATCATCATCATCACGATTATGATATTCCTACTA
CTGAGAATTTGTATTTTCAGGGTTCTACCACCACCTTCAGTAAACTTCGCGAACAACTGGGCCCCGTGAC
GCAGGAATTCTGGGACAACCTGGAAAAAGAAACCGAGGGACTGCGTCAGGAAATGTCCAAAGATTTAGAA
GAGGTGAAGGCCAAGGTTCAGCCATATCTCGATGACTTTCAGAAAAAATGGCAGGAAGAGATGGAATTAT
ATCGTCAAAAGGTGGAACCGCTGCGTGCGGAACTGCAAGAGGGGGCACGCCAAAAACTCCATGAGCTCCA
AGAGAAGCTCAGCCCATTAGGCGAAGAAATGCGCGATCGCGCCCGTGCACATGTTGATGCACTCCGGACT
CATTTGGCGCCGTATTCGGATGAACTTCGCCAGCGTTTGGCCGCACGTCTCGAGGCGCTGAAAGAAAACG
GGGGTGCCCGCTTGGCTGAGTACCACGCGAAAGCGACAGAACACCTGAGCACCTTGAGCGAAAAAGCGAA
ACCGGCGCTGGAAGATCTACGCCAGGGCTTATTGCCTGTTCTTGAGAGCTTTAAAGTCAGTTTTCTGTCA
GCTCTGGAAGAATATACTAAAAAGCTGAATACCCAGTAAGCTTGCGGCCGCACTCGAGCACCACCACCAC
CACCACTGAGATCCGGCTGCTAACAAAGCCCGAAAGGAAGCTGAGTTGGCTGCTGCCACCGCTGAGCAAT
AACTAGCATAACCCCTTGGGGCCTCTAAACGGGTCTTGAGGGGTTTTTTGCTGAAAGGAGGAACTATATC
CGGATTGGCGAATGGG
[124 nt withheld, positions 1907-2030]
C
[91 nt withheld, positions 2032-2122]
A
[49 nt withheld, positions 2124-2172]
CCTTTGACGTTGGAGTCCACGTTCTTT
[37 nt withheld, positions 2200-2236]
ACCCTATCTCGGTCTATTCTTTTGATTTATAAGGGATTTTGCCGATTTCGGCCTATTGGTTAAAAAATGA
GCTGATTTAACAAAAATTTAACGCGAATTTTAACAAAATATTAACGCTTACAATTTAGGTGGCACTTTTC
GGGGAAATGTGCGCGGAACCCCTATTTGTTTATTTTTCTAAATACATTCAAATATGTATCCGCTCATGAA
TTAATTCTTAGAAAAACTCATCGAGCATCAAATGAAACTGCAATTTATTCATATCAGGATTATCAATACC
ATATTTTTGAAAAAGCCGTTTCTGTAATGAAGGAGAAAACTCACCGAGGCAGTTCCATAGGATGGCAAGA
TCCTGGTATCGGTCTGCGATTCCGACTCGTCCAACATCAATACAACCTATTAATTTCCCCTCGTCAAAAA
TAAGGTTATCAAGTGAGAAATCACCATGAGTGACGACTGAATCCGGTGAGAATGGCAAAAGTTTATGCAT
TTCTTTCCAGACTTGTTCAACAGGCCAGCCATTACGCTCGTCATCAAAATCACTCGCATCAACCAAACCG
TTATTCATTCGTGATTGCGCCTGAGCGAGACGAAATACGCGATCGCTGTTAAAAGGACAATTACAAACAG
GAATCGAATGCAACCGGCGCAGGAACACTGCCAGCGCATCAACAATATTTTCACCTGAATCAGGATATTC
TTCTAATACCTGGAATGCTGTTTTCCCGGGGATCGCAGTGGTGAGTAACCATGCATCATCAGGAGTACGG
ATAAAATGCTTGATGGTCGGAAGAGGCATAAATTCCGTCAGCCAGTTTAGTCTGACCATCTCATCTGTAA
CATCATTGGCAACGCTACCTTTGCCATGTTTCAGAAACAACTCTGGCGCATCGGGCTTCCCATACAATCG
ATAGATTGTCGCACCTGATTGCCCGACATTATCGCGAGCCCATTTATACCCATATAAATCAGCATCCATG
TTGGAATTTAATCGCGGCCTAGAGCAAGACGTTTCCCGTTGAATATGGCTCATAACACCCCTTGTATTAC
TGTTTATGTAAGCAGACAGTTTTATTGTTCATGACCAAAATCCCTTAACGTGAGTTTTCGTTCCACTGAG
CGTCAGACCCCGTAGAAAAGATCAAAGGATCTTCTTGAAATCCTTTTTTTCTGCGCGTAATCTGCTGCTT
GCAAACAAAAAAACCACCGCTACCAGCGGTGGTTTGTTTGCCGGATCAAGAGCTACCAACTCTTTTTCCG
AAGGTAACTGGCTTCAGCAGAGCGCAGATACCAAATACTGTCCTTCTAGTGTAGCCGTAGTTAGGCCACC
ACTTCAAGAACTCTGTAGCACCGCCTACATACCTCGCTCTGCTAATCCTGTTACCAGTGGCTGCTGCCAG
TGGCGATAAGTCGTGTCTTACCGGGTTGGACTCAAGACGATAGTTACCGGATAAGGCGCAGCGGTCGGGC
TGAACGGGGGGTTCGTGCACACAGCCCAGCTTGGAGCGAACGACCTACACCGAACTGAGATACCTACAGC
GTGAGCTATGAGAAAGCGCCACGCTTCCCGAAGGGAGAAAGGCGGACAGGTATCCGGTAAGCGGCAGGGT
CGGAACAGGAGAGCGCACGAGGGAGCTTCCAGGGGGAAACGCCTGGTATCTTTATAGTCCTGTCGGGTTT
CGCCACCTCTGACTTGAGCGTCGATTTTTGTGATGCTCGTCAGGGGGGCGGAGCCTATGGAAAAACGCCA
GCAACGCGGCCTTTTTACGGTTCCTGGCCTTTTGCTGGCCTTTTGCTCACATGTTCTTTCCTGCGTTATC
CCCTGATTCTGTGGATAACCGTATTACCGCCTTTGAGTGAGCTGATACCGCTCGCCGCAGCCGAACGACC
GAGCGCAGCGAGTCAGTGAGCGAGGAAGCGGAAGAGCGCCTGATGCGGTATTTTCTCCTTACGCATCTGT
GCGGTATTTCACACCGCAATGGTGCACTCTCAGTACAATCTGCTCTGATGCCGCATAGTTAAGCCAGTAT
ACACTCCGCTATCGCTACGTGACTGGGTCATGGCTGCGCCCCGACACCCGCCAACACCCGCTGACGCGCC
CTGACGGGCTTGTCTGCTCCCGGCATCCGCTTACAGACAAGCTGTGACCGTCTCCGGGAGCTGCATGTGT
CAGAGGTTTTCACCGTCATCACCGAAACGCGCGAGGCAGCTGCGGTAAAGCTCATCAGCGTGGTCGTGAA
GCGATTCACAGATGTCTGCCTGTTCATCCGCGTCCAGCTCGTTGAGTTTCTCCAGAAGCGTTAATGTCTG
GCTTCTGATAAAGCGGGCCATGTTAAGGGCGGTTTTTTCCTGTTTGGTCACTGATGCCTCCGTGTAAGGG
GGATTTCTGTTCATGGGGGTAATGATACCGATGAAACGAGAGAGGATGCTCACGATACGGGTTACTGATG
ATGAACATGCCCGGTTACTGGAACGTTGTGAGGGTAAACAACTGGCGGTATGGATGCGGCGGGACCAGAG
AAAAATCACTCAGGGTCAATGCCAGCGCTTCGTTAATACAGATGTAGGTGTTCCACAGGGTAGCCAGCAG
CATCCTGCGATGCAGATCCGGAACATAATGGTGCAGGGCGCTGACTTCCGCGTTTCCAGACTTTACGAAA
CACGGAAACCGAAGACCATTCATGTTGTTGCTCAGGTCGCAGACGTTTTGCAGCAGCAGTCGCTTCACGT
TCGCTCGCGTATCGGTGATTCATTCTGCTAACCAGTAAGGCAACCCCGCCAGCCTAGCCGGGTCCTCAAC
GACAGGAGCACGATCATGCGCACCCGTGGGGCCGCCATGCCGGCGATAATGGCCTGCTTCTCGCCGAAAC
GTTTGGTGGCGGGACCAGTGACGAAGGCTTGAGCGAGGGCGTGCAAGATTCCGAATACCGCAAGCGACAG
GCCGATCATCGTCGCGCTCCAGCGAAAGCGGTCCTCGCCGAAAATGACCCAGAGCGCTGCCGGCACCTGT
CCTACGAGTTGCATGATAAAGAAGACAGTCATAAGTGCGGCGACGATAGTCATGCCCCGCGCCCACCGGA
AGGAGCTGACTGGGTTGAAGGCTCTCAAGGGCATCGGTCGAGATCCCGGTGCCTAATGAGTGAGCTAACT
TACATTAATTGCGTTGCGCTCACTGCCCGCTTTCCAGTCGGGAAACCTGTCGTGCCAGCTGCATTAATGA
ATCGGCCAACGCGCGGGGAGAGGCGGTTTGCGTATTGGGCGCCAGGGTGGTTTTTCTTTTCACCAGTGAG
ACGGGCAACAGCTGATTGCCCTTCACCGCCTGGCCCTGAGAGAGTTGCAGCAAGCGGTCCACGCTGGTTT
GCCCCAGCAGGCGAAAATCCTGTTTGATGGTGGTTAACGGCGGGATATAACATGAGCTGTCTTCGGTATC
GTCGTATCCCACTACCGAGATATCCGCACCAACGCGCAGCCCGGACTCGGTAATGGCGCGCATTGCGCCC
AGCGCCATCTGATCGTTGGCAACCAGCATCGCAGTGGGAACGATGCCCTCATTCAGCATTTGCATGGTTT
GTTGAAAACCGGACATGGCACTCCAGTCGCCTTCCCGTTCCGCTATCGGCTGAATTTGATTGCGAGTGAG
ATATTTATGCC
Features (pLannotate 1.2.2; 20 found; start..end, strand, type, name):
    602..679     -  promoter       lacI promoter: lacI
    687..966     -  CDS            TcR (fragment): tetracycline efflux protein; tet; confers resistance to tetracycline
    988..1006    +  promoter       T7 promoter: promoter for bacteriophage T7 RNA polymerase
   1007..1031    +  protein_bind   lac operator: The lac repressor binds to the lac operator to inhibit transcription in E. coli. This inhibition can be relieved by adding lactose or isopropyl-β-D-thiogalactopyranoside (IPTG). lac repressor encoded by lacI
   1046..1068    +  RBS            RBS: efficient ribosome binding site from bacteriophage T7 gene 10 (Olins and Rangwala, 1989)
   1081..1098    +  CDS            capTEV™ (fragment): composite tag for in vivo biotinylation, TEV protease cleavage, and 6xHis tagging
   1147..1716    +  CDS            APOA1 (fragment): APOA1_GORGO - Experimental evidence at protein level: Swiss-Prot protein existence level 1. Participates in the reverse transport of cholesterol from tissues to the liver for excretion by promoting cholesterol efflux from tissues and by acting as a cofactor for the lecithin cholesterol acyltransferase (LCAT). As part of the SPAP complex, activates spermatozoa motility (By similarity). From Gorilla gorilla gorilla (Western lowland gorilla).
   1739..1756    +  CDS            9xHis (fragment): 9xHis affinity tag
   1766..1815    +  CDS            SET1 (fragment): solubility-enhancement tag derived from T7 phage gene 10B
   1823..1870    +  terminator     T7 terminator: transcription terminator for bacteriophage T7 RNA polymerase
   1907..2335    +  rep_origin     f1 ori (sequence partly withheld): f1 bacteriophage origin of replication; arrow indicates direction of (+) strand synthesis
   2388..2445    +  promoter       AmpR promoter (fragment): bla
   2454..3269    -  CDS            KanR: aminoglycoside phosphotransferase; aph(3')-Ia; confers resistance to kanamycin in bacteria or G418 (Geneticin®) in eukaryotes
   3391..3979    +  rep_origin     ori: high-copy-number ColE1/pMB1/pBR322/pUC origin of replication
   4165..4304    -  misc_feature   bom: basis of mobility region from pBR322
   4406..4597    -  CDS            rop: Rop protein, which maintains plasmids at low copy number; rop
   4614..4994    +  CDS            YPB1_ECOLX: Protein predicted: Swiss-Prot protein existence level 4. From Escherichia coli.
   5066..5357    -  CDS            TcR (fragment): tetracycline efflux protein; tet; confers resistance to tetracycline
   5372..5393    -  protein_bind   CAP binding site: CAP binding activates transcription in the presence of cAMP. E. coli catabolite activator protein
   5406..601     -  CDS            lacI (across the origin): lac repressor; lacI; The lac repressor binds to the lac operator to inhibit transcription in E. coli. This inhibition can be relieved by adding lactose or isopropyl-β-D-thiogalactopyranoside (IPTG).
