[The description below was written by a language model from this plasmid's Addgene catalogue record and pLannotate feature annotations shown in this document.]
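Description:
pMSP1D1T2 is a bacterial expression plasmid built on the pET 28a backbone that produces an engineered membrane scaffold protein for assembling nanodiscs. It is selected with kanamycin through the aph(3')-Ia resistance gene and replicates from a pBR322-type ColE1 origin. The bom region and the rop gene are also present, which fits the low copy number given in the record. An f1 origin is present as well. The short tetracycline-resistance fragments, the AmpR promoter fragment and the predicted E. coli ORF in the annotation appear to be backbone remnants rather than functional parts.

The 642 bp synthetic insert, MSP1D1T2 (also called D1T2), lies between the NcoI and HindIII sites. It is driven by a T7 promoter with an adjacent lac operator and the T7 gene 10 ribosome binding site, and it is followed by the T7 terminator. The plasmid also carries lacI, so expression requires a host that supplies T7 RNA polymerase and can be induced with IPTG. The coding region matches apolipoprotein A-I, the protein from which MSP scaffold belts are derived. It has an N-terminal 6xHis tag followed by a TEV protease site, allowing affinity purification and then tag removal. The annotation tool also finds a His-tag fragment and a T7 gene 10-related fragment downstream of the insert. These are probably vector sequence beyond the HindIII site, although the record does not say whether they are translated.

Compared with the parental MSP1D1, this variant has two extra threonine residues added after T25, just past the TEV cleavage site. The added mass acts as a marker that distinguishes this scaffold belt in native mass spectrometry of nanodiscs.
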