Addgene plasmid #97328: pMSP1D1T2
Purpose: Nanodisc scaffold protein belt. Mutant of MSP1D1 from the Sligar Lab to include two additional T residues shortly after the TEV cleavage site. Additional mass used as marker in mass spectrometry.
Depositing lab: Michael Marty. Depositing organization: University of Oxford. Publication: Engineering Nanodisc Scaffold Proteins for Native Mass Spectrometry. Reid DJ, Keener JE, Wheeler AP, Zambrano DE, Diesing JM, Reinhardt-Szyba M, Makarov A, Marty MT. Anal Chem. 2017 Nov 7;89(21):11189-11192. doi: 10.1021/acs.analchem.7b03569. Epub 2017 Oct 23. PubMed 29048874.
Backbone
  Vector backbone: pET 28a
  Backbone size w/o insert (bp): 5300
  Vector type: Bacterial Expression
Growth in bacteria
  Bacterial resistance: Kanamycin, 50 μg/mL
  Growth temperature: 37°C
  Growth strain: DH5alpha
  Copy number: Low Copy
Gene/Insert
  Gene/Insert name: MSP1D1T2 (alt name: D1T2)
  Species: Synthetic
  Insert size (bp): 642
  Mutation: Addition of two T residues after T25
  Promoter: T7
  Tag / fusion protein: 6xHis - TEV (N terminal on insert)
  Cloning method: Restriction Enzyme; 5′ cloning site Nco I (not destroyed); 3′ cloning site Hind III (not destroyed)
  Sequencing primers: 5′ T7 Pro; 3′ T7 Term
Resource information
  A portion of this plasmid was derived from a plasmid made by: Stephen Sligar, https://www.addgene.org/20061/
Terms and licenses: Academic/Nonprofit Terms; Industry Terms: Not Available to Industry
How to cite: pMSP1D1T2 was a gift from Michael Marty (Addgene plasmid # 97328 ; http://n2t.net/addgene:97328 ; RRID:Addgene_97328)
