>Addgene plasmid #97328 | pMSP1D1T2 | depositor partial sequence | sequence record 179096 | MSP1D1T2
ATGGGTCATCATCATCATCATCATCACGATTATGATATTCCTACTACTGAGAATTTGTATTTTCAGGGTT
CTACCACCACCTTCAGTAAACTTCGCGAACAACTGGGCCCCGTGACGCAGGAATTCTGGGACAACCTGGA
AAAAGAAACCGAGGGACTGCGTCAGGAAATGTCCAAAGATTTAGAAGAGGTGAAGGCCAAGGTTCAGCCA
TATCTCGATGACTTTCAGAAAAAATGGCAGGAAGAGATGGAATTATATCGTCAAAAGGTGGAACCGCTGC
GTGCGGAACTGCAAGAGGGGGCACGCCAAAAACTCCATGAGCTCCAAGAGAAGCTCAGCCCATTAGGCGA
AGAAATGCGCGATCGCGCCCGTGCACATGTTGATGCACTCCGGACTCATTTGGCGCCGTATTCGGATGAA
CTTCGCCAGCGTTTGGCCGCACGTCTCGAGGCGCTGAAAGAAAACGGGGGTGCCCGCTTGGCTGAGTACC
ACGCGAAAGCGACAGAACACCTGAGCACCTTGAGCGAAAAAGCGAAACCGGCGCTGGAAGATCTACGCCA
GGGCTTATTGCCTGTTCTTGAGAGCTTTAAAGTCAGTTTTCTGTCAGCTCTGGAAGAATATACTAAAAAG
CTGAATACCCAG
